# Supplementary material for: A novel plasmid-based co-tethered transcription platform for high yield, high purity mRNA synthesis
Source: Nucleic Acids Res. 2025 Dec 29;53(22):gkaf1355. doi: 10.1093/nar/gkaf1355 (PMC12746099; doi:10.1093/nar/gkaf1355)
Supplement: gkaf1355_Supplemental_Files [file gkaf1355_supplemental_files.zip › Cas9-EGFP 5.6.gb]

LOCUS       cas9_fused_eGFP        8105 bp DNA     circular SYN 17-JAN-2025
DEFINITION  synthetic circular DNA
ACCESSION   .
VERSION     .
KEYWORDS    .
SOURCE      synthetic DNA construct
  ORGANISM  synthetic DNA construct
REFERENCE   1  (bases 1 to 8105)
  AUTHORS   .
  TITLE     Direct Submission
  JOURNAL   Exported Mar 4, 2025 from SnapGene Viewer 7.0.1
            https://www.snapgene.com
COMMENT     Annotated with pLannotate v1.2.0
FEATURES             Location/Qualifiers
     source          1..8105
                     /mol_type="other DNA"
                     /organism="synthetic DNA construct"
     CDS             1210..1275
                     /codon_start=1
                     /label=3xFLAG
                     /note="pLannotate"
                     /note="/database=snapgene"
                     /note="/fragment=False"
                     /note="/identity=98.5"
                     /note="/match_length=100.0"
                     /note="/other=CDS"
                     /translation="DYKDHDGDYKDHDIDYKDDDDK"
     CDS             1351..2067
                     /codon_start=1
                     /label=EGFP
                     /note="pLannotate"
                     /note="/database=fpbase"
                     /note="/fragment=False"
                     /note="/identity=100.0"
                     /note="/match_length=100.0"
                     /note="/other=CDS"
                     /translation="MVSKGEELFTGVVPILVELDGDVNGHKFSVSGEGEGDATYGKLTL
                     KFICTTGKLPVPWPTLVTTLTYGVQCFSRYPDHMKQHDFFKSAMPEGYVQERTIFFKDD
                     GNYKTRAEVKFEGDTLVNRIELKGIDFKEDGNILGHKLEYNYNSHNVYIMADKQKNGIK
                     VNFKIRHNIEDGSVQLADHYQQNTPIGDGPVLLPDNHYLSTQSALSKDPNEKRDHMVLL
                     EFVTAAGITLGMDELYK"
     polyA_signal    2122..2346
                     /label=bGH poly(A) signal
                     /note="pLannotate"
                     /note="/database=snapgene"
                     /note="/fragment=False"
                     /note="/identity=100.0"
                     /note="/match_length=100.0"
                     /note="/other=polyA_signal"
     promoter        2350..2371
                     /label=SV40 promoter (fragment)
                     /note="pLannotate"
                     /note="/database=snapgene"
                     /note="/fragment=True"
                     /note="/identity=100.0"
                     /note="/match_length=6.1"
                     /note="/other=promoter"
     misc_feature    2376..2392
                     /label=MCS (fragment)
                     /note="pLannotate"
                     /note="/database=snapgene"
                     /note="/fragment=True"
                     /note="/identity=100.0"
                     /note="/match_length=15.7"
                     /note="/other=misc_feature"
     protein_bind    complement(2441..2457)
                     /label=lac operator
                     /note="pLannotate"
                     /note="/database=snapgene"
                     /note="/fragment=False"
                     /note="/identity=100.0"
                     /note="/match_length=100.0"
                     /note="/other=protein_bind"
     promoter        complement(2465..2495)
                     /label=lac promoter
                     /note="pLannotate"
                     /note="/database=snapgene"
                     /note="/fragment=False"
                     /note="/identity=100.0"
                     /note="/match_length=100.0"
                     /note="/other=promoter"
     protein_bind    complement(2510..2531)
                     /label=CAP binding site
                     /note="pLannotate"
                     /note="/database=snapgene"
                     /note="/fragment=False"
                     /note="/identity=100.0"
                     /note="/match_length=100.0"
                     /note="/other=protein_bind"
     CDS             complement(2544..2636)
                     /codon_start=1
                     /label=lacI (fragment)
                     /note="pLannotate"
                     /note="/database=snapgene"
                     /note="/fragment=True"
                     /note="/identity=100.0"
                     /note="/match_length=8.6"
                     /note="/other=CDS"
                     /translation="APNTQTASPRALADSLMQLARQVSRLESGQ"
     rep_origin      complement(2819..3408)
                     /direction=LEFT
                     /label=ori
                     /note="pLannotate"
                     /note="/database=snapgene"
                     /note="/fragment=False"
                     /note="/identity=99.7"
                     /note="/match_length=100.2"
                     /note="/other=rep_origin"
     CDS             complement(3579..4439)
                     /codon_start=1
                     /label=AmpR
                     /note="pLannotate"
                     /note="/database=snapgene"
                     /note="/fragment=False"
                     /note="/identity=99.8"
                     /note="/match_length=100.0"
                     /note="/other=CDS"
                     /translation="MSIQHFRVALIPFFAAFCLPVFAHPETLVKVKDAEDQLGARVGYI
                     ELDLNSGKILESFRPEERFPMMSTFKVLLCGAVLSRIDAGQEQLGRRIHYSQNDLVEYS
                     PVTEKHLTDGMTVRELCSAAITMSDNTAANLLLTTIGGPKELTAFLHNMGDHVTRLDRW
                     EPELNEAIPNDERDTTMPVAMATTLRKLLTGELLTLASRQQLIDWMEADKVAGPLLRSA
                     LPAGWFIADKSGAGERGSRGIIAALGPDGKPSRIVVIYTTGSQATMDERNRQIAEIGAS
                     LIKHW"
     promoter        complement(4440..4544)
                     /label=AmpR promoter
                     /note="pLannotate"
                     /note="/database=snapgene"
                     /note="/fragment=False"
                     /note="/identity=100.0"
                     /note="/match_length=100.0"
                     /note="/other=promoter"
     misc_feature    complement(4615..4659)
                     /label=bom (fragment)
                     /note="pLannotate"
                     /note="/database=snapgene"
                     /note="/fragment=True"
                     /note="/identity=100.0"
                     /note="/match_length=31.9"
                     /note="/other=misc_feature"
     enhancer        4814..5065
                     /label=CMV enhancer (fragment)
                     /note="pLannotate"
                     /note="/database=snapgene"
                     /note="/fragment=True"
                     /note="/identity=100.0"
                     /note="/match_length=66.7"
                     /note="/other=enhancer"
     promoter        5092..5110
                     /label=T7 promoter
                     /note="pLannotate"
                     /note="/database=snapgene"
                     /note="/fragment=False"
                     /note="/identity=100.0"
                     /note="/match_length=100.0"
                     /note="/other=promoter"
     CDS             join(5124..8105,1..1122)
                     /codon_start=1
                     /label=Cas9
                     /note="pLannotate"
                     /note="/database=snapgene"
                     /note="/fragment=False"
                     /note="/identity=100.0"
                     /note="/match_length=100.0"
                     /note="/other=CDS"
                     /translation="MDKKYSIGLDIGTNSVGWAVITDEYKVPSKKFKVLGNTDRHSIKK
                     NLIGALLFDSGETAEATRLKRTARRRYTRRKNRICYLQEIFSNEMAKVDDSFFHRLEES
                     FLVEEDKKHERHPIFGNIVDEVAYHEKYPTIYHLRKKLVDSTDKADLRLIYLALAHMIK
                     FRGHFLIEGDLNPDNSDVDKLFIQLVQTYNQLFEENPINASGVDAKAILSARLSKSRRL
                     ENLIAQLPGEKKNGLFGNLIALSLGLTPNFKSNFDLAEDAKLQLSKDTYDDDLDNLLAQ
                     IGDQYADLFLAAKNLSDAILLSDILRVNTEITKAPLSASMIKRYDEHHQDLTLLKALVR
                     QQLPEKYKEIFFDQSKNGYAGYIDGGASQEEFYKFIKPILEKMDGTEELLVKLNREDLL
                     RKQRTFDNGSIPHQIHLGELHAILRRQEDFYPFLKDNREKIEKILTFRIPYYVGPLARG
                     NSRFAWMTRKSEETITPWNFEEVVDKGASAQSFIERMTNFDKNLPNEKVLPKHSLLYEY
                     FTVYNELTKVKYVTEGMRKPAFLSGEQKKAIVDLLFKTNRKVTVKQLKEDYFKKIECFD
                     SVEISGVEDRFNASLGTYHDLLKIIKDKDFLDNEENEDILEDIVLTLTLFEDREMIEER
                     LKTYAHLFDDKVMKQLKRRRYTGWGRLSRKLINGIRDKQSGKTILDFLKSDGFANRNFM
                     QLIHDDSLTFKEDIQKAQVSGQGDSLHEHIANLAGSPAIKKGILQTVKVVDELVKVMGR
                     HKPENIVIEMARENQTTQKGQKNSRERMKRIEEGIKELGSQILKEHPVENTQLQNEKLY
                     LYYLQNGRDMYVDQELDINRLSDYDVDHIVPQSFLKDDSIDNKVLTRSDKNRGKSDNVP
                     SEEVVKKMKNYWRQLLNAKLITQRKFDNLTKAERGGLSELDKAGFIKRQLVETRQITKH
                     VAQILDSRMNTKYDENDKLIREVKVITLKSKLVSDFRKDFQFYKVREINNYHHAHDAYL
                     NAVVGTALIKKYPKLESEFVYGDYKVYDVRKMIAKSEQEIGKATAKYFFYSNIMNFFKT
                     EITLANGEIRKRPLIETNGETGEIVWDKGRDFATVRKVLSMPQVNIVKKTEVQTGGFSK
                     ESILPKRNSDKLIARKKDWDPKKYGGFDSPTVAYSVLVVAKVEKGKSKKLKSVKELLGI
                     TIMERSSFEKNPIDFLEAKGYKEVKKDLIIKLPKYSLFELENGRKRMLASAGELQKGNE
                     LALPSKYVNFLYLASHYEKLKGSPEDNEQKQLFVEQHKHYLDEIIEQISEFSKRVILAD
                     ANLDKVLSAYNKHRDKPIREQAENIIHLFTLTNLGAPAAFKYFDTTIDRKRYTSTKEVL
                     DATLIHQSITGLYETRIDLSQLGGD"
ORIGIN
        1 accgccctga tcaaaaagta ccctaagctg gaaagcgagt tcgtgtacgg cgactacaag
       61 gtgtacgacg tgcggaagat gatcgccaag agcgagcagg aaatcggcaa ggctaccgcc
      121 aagtacttct tctacagcaa catcatgaac tttttcaaga ccgagattac cctggccaac
      181 ggcgagatcc ggaagcggcc tctgatcgag acaaacggcg aaaccgggga gatcgtgtgg
      241 gataagggcc gggattttgc caccgtgcgg aaagtgctga gcatgcccca agtgaatatc
      301 gtgaaaaaga ccgaggtgca gacaggcggc ttcagcaaag agtctatcct gcccaagagg
      361 aacagcgata agctgatcgc cagaaagaag gactgggacc ctaagaagta cggcggcttc
      421 gacagcccca ccgtggccta ttctgtgctg gtggtggcca aagtggaaaa gggcaagtcc
      481 aagaaactga agagtgtgaa agagctgctg gggatcacca tcatggaaag aagcagcttc
      541 gagaagaatc ccatcgactt tctggaagcc aagggctaca aagaagtgaa aaaggacctg
      601 atcatcaagc tgcctaagta ctccctgttc gagctggaaa acggccggaa gagaatgctg
      661 gcctctgccg gcgaactgca gaagggaaac gaactggccc tgccctccaa atatgtgaac
      721 ttcctgtacc tggccagcca ctatgagaag ctgaagggct cccccgagga taatgagcag
      781 aaacagctgt ttgtggaaca gcacaagcac tacctggacg agatcatcga gcagatcagc
      841 gagttctcca agagagtgat cctggccgac gctaatctgg acaaagtgct gtccgcctac
      901 aacaagcacc gggataagcc catcagagag caggccgaga atatcatcca cctgtttacc
      961 ctgaccaatc tgggagcccc tgccgccttc aagtactttg acaccaccat cgaccggaag
     1021 aggtacacca gcaccaaaga ggtgctggac gccaccctga tccaccagag catcaccggc
     1081 ctgtacgaga cacggatcga cctgtctcag ctgggaggcg acggatccgg cggaggcgga
     1141 agcgggaaaa gaaccgccga cggcagcgaa ttcgagccca agaagaagag gaaagtctcg
     1201 agcggaggcg actacaaaga ccatgacggt gattataaag atcatgacat cgattacaag
     1261 gatgacgatg acaagggagg cggtggaagc ggcgcaacaa acttctctct gctgaaacaa
     1321 gccggagatg tcgaagagaa tcctggaccg atggtgagca agggcgagga gctgttcacc
     1381 ggggtggtgc ccatcctggt cgagctggac ggcgacgtaa acggccacaa gttcagcgtg
     1441 tccggcgagg gcgagggcga tgccacctac ggcaagctga ccctgaagtt catctgcacc
     1501 accggcaagc tgcccgtgcc ctggcccacc ctcgtgacca ccctgaccta cggcgtgcag
     1561 tgcttcagcc gctaccccga ccacatgaag cagcacgact tcttcaagtc cgccatgccc
     1621 gaaggctacg tccaggagcg caccatcttc ttcaaggacg acggcaacta caagacccgc
     1681 gccgaggtga agttcgaggg cgacaccctg gtgaaccgca tcgagctgaa gggcatcgac
     1741 ttcaaggagg acggcaacat cctggggcac aagctggagt acaactacaa cagccacaac
     1801 gtctatatca tggccgacaa gcagaagaac ggcatcaagg tgaacttcaa gatccgccac
     1861 aacatcgagg acggcagcgt gcagctcgcc gaccactacc agcagaacac ccccatcggc
     1921 gacggccccg tgctgctgcc cgacaaccac tacctgagca cccagtccgc cctgagcaaa
     1981 gaccccaacg agaagcgcga tcacatggtc ctgctggagt tcgtgaccgc cgccgggatc
     2041 actctcggca tggacgagct gtacaagtga ccggtcatca tcaccatcac cattgagttt
     2101 aaacccgctg atcagcctcg actgtgcctt ctagttgcca gccatctgtt gtttgcccct
     2161 cccccgtgcc ttccttgacc ctggaaggtg ccactcccac tgtcctttcc taataaaatg
     2221 aggaaattgc atcgcattgt ctgagtaggt gtcattctat tctggggggt ggggtggggc
     2281 aggacagcaa gggggaggat tgggaagaca atagcaggca tgctggggat gcggtgggct
     2341 ctatggcttc tgaggcggaa agaaccagct ggggctcgat accgtcgacc tctagctaga
     2401 gcttggcgta atcatggtca tagctgtttc ctgtgtgaaa ttgttatccg ctcacaattc
     2461 cacacaacat acgagccgga agcataaagt gtaaagccta gggtgcctaa tgagtgagct
     2521 aactcacatt aattgcgttg cgctcactgc ccgctttcca gtcgggaaac ctgtcgtgcc
     2581 agctgcatta atgaatcggc caacgcgcgg ggagaggcgg tttgcgtatt gggcgctctt
     2641 ccgcttcctc gctcactgac tcgctgcgct cggtcgttcg gctgcggcga gcggtatcag
     2701 ctcactcaaa ggcggtaata cggttatcca cagaatcagg ggataacgca ggaaagaaca
     2761 tgtgagcaaa aggccagcaa aaggccagga accgtaaaaa ggccgcgttg ctggcgtttt
     2821 tccataggct ccgcccccct gacgagcatc acaaaaatcg acgctcaagt cagaggtggc
     2881 gaaacccgac aggactataa agataccagg cgtttccccc tggaagctcc ctcgtgcgct
     2941 ctcctgttcc gaccctgccg cttaccggat acctgtccgc ctttctccct tcgggaagcg
     3001 tggcgctttc tcatagctca cgctgtaggt atctcagttc ggtgtaggtc gttcgctcca
     3061 agctgggctg tgtgcacgaa ccccccgttc agcccgaccg ctgcgcctta tccggtaact
     3121 atcgtcttga gtccaacccg gtaagacacg acttatcgcc actggcagca gccactggta
     3181 acaggattag cagagcgagg tatgtaggcg gtgctacaga gttcttgaag tggtggccta
     3241 actacggcta cactagaaga acagtatttg gtatctgcgc tctgctgaag ccagttacct
     3301 tcggaaaaag agttggtagc tcttgatccg gcaaacaaac caccgctggt agcggtggtt
     3361 tttttgtttg caagcagcag attacgcgca gaaaaaaaag gatctcaaga agatcctttg
     3421 atcttttcta cggggtctga cgctcagtgg aacgaaaact cacgttaagg gattttggtc
     3481 atgagattat caaaaaggat cttcacctag atccttttaa attaaaaatg aagttttaaa
     3541 tcaatctaaa gtatatatga gtaaacttgg tctgacagtt accaatgctt aatcagtgag
     3601 gcacctatct cagcgatctg tctatttcgt tcatccatag ttgcctgact ccccgtcgtg
     3661 tagataacta cgatacggga gggcttacca tctggcccca gtgctgcaat gataccgcga
     3721 gacccacgct caccggctcc agatttatca gcaataaacc agccagccgg aagggccgag
     3781 cgcagaagtg gtcctgcaac tttatccgcc tccatccagt ctattaattg ttgccgggaa
     3841 gctagagtaa gtagttcgcc agttaatagt ttgcgcaacg ttgttgccat tgctacaggc
     3901 atcgtggtgt cacgctcgtc gtttggtatg gcttcattca gctccggttc ccaacgatca
     3961 aggcgagtta catgatcccc catgttgtgc aaaaaagcgg ttagctcctt cggtcctccg
     4021 atcgttgtca gaagtaagtt ggccgcagtg ttatcactca tggttatggc agcactgcat
     4081 aattctctta ctgtcatgcc atccgtaaga tgcttttctg tgactggtga gtactcaacc
     4141 aagtcattct gagaatagtg tatgcggcga ccgagttgct cttgcccggc gtcaatacgg
     4201 gataataccg cgccacatag cagaacttta aaagtgctca tcattggaaa acgttcttcg
     4261 gggcgaaaac tctcaaggat cttaccgctg ttgagatcca gttcgatgta acccactcgt
     4321 gcacccaact gatcttcagc atcttttact ttcaccagcg tttctgggtg agcaaaaaca
     4381 ggaaggcaaa atgccgcaaa aaagggaata agggcgacac ggaaatgttg aatactcata
     4441 ctcttccttt ttcaatatta ttgaagcatt tatcagggtt attgtctcat gagcggatac
     4501 atatttgaat gtatttagaa aaataaacaa ataggggttc cgcgcacatt tccccgaaaa
     4561 gtgccacctg acgtcgacgg atcgggagat cgatctcccg atcccctagg gtcgactctc
     4621 agtacaatct gctctgatgc cgcatagtta agccagtatc tgctccctgc ttgtgtgttg
     4681 gaggtcgctg agtagtgcgc gagcaaaatt taagctacaa caaggcaagg cttgaccgac
     4741 aattgcatga agaatctgct tagggttagg cgttttgcgc tgcttcgcga tgtacgggcc
     4801 agatatacgc gttgacattg attattgact agttattaat agtaatcaat tacggggtca
     4861 ttagttcata gcccatatat ggagttccgc gttacataac ttacggtaaa tggcccgcct
     4921 ggctgaccgc ccaacgaccc ccgcccattg acgtcaataa tgacgtatgt tcccatagta
     4981 acgccaatag ggactttcca ttgacgtcaa tgggtggagt atttacggta aactgcccac
     5041 ttggcagtac atcaagtgta tcataattgc gtggtacccg gctcttcagt ataatacgac
     5101 tcactatagg gagagccgcc accatggaca agaagtacag catcggcctg gacatcggca
     5161 ccaactctgt gggctgggcc gtgatcaccg acgagtacaa ggtgcccagc aagaaattca
     5221 aggtgctggg caacaccgac cggcacagca tcaagaagaa cctgatcgga gccctgctgt
     5281 tcgacagcgg cgaaacagcc gaggccaccc ggctgaagag aaccgccaga agaagataca
     5341 ccagacggaa gaaccggatc tgctatctgc aagagatctt cagcaacgag atggccaagg
     5401 tggacgacag cttcttccac agactggaag agtccttcct ggtggaagag gataagaagc
     5461 acgagcggca ccccatcttc ggcaacatcg tggacgaggt ggcctaccac gagaagtacc
     5521 ccaccatcta ccacctgaga aagaaactgg tggacagcac cgacaaggcc gacctgcggc
     5581 tgatctatct ggccctggcc cacatgatca agttccgggg ccacttcctg atcgagggcg
     5641 acctgaaccc cgacaacagc gacgtggaca agctgttcat ccagctggtg cagacctaca
     5701 accagctgtt cgaggaaaac cccatcaacg ccagcggcgt ggacgccaag gccatcctgt
     5761 ctgccagact gagcaagagc agacggctgg aaaatctgat cgcccagctg cccggcgaga
     5821 agaagaatgg cctgttcgga aacctgattg ccctgagcct gggcctgacc cccaacttca
     5881 agagcaactt cgacctggcc gaggatgcca aactgcagct gagcaaggac acctacgacg
     5941 acgacctgga caacctgctg gcccagatcg gcgaccagta cgccgacctg tttctggccg
     6001 ccaagaacct gtccgacgcc atcctgctga gcgacatcct gagagtgaac accgagatca
     6061 ccaaggcccc cctgagcgcc tctatgatca agagatacga cgagcaccac caggacctga
     6121 ccctgctgaa agctctcgtg cggcagcagc tgcctgagaa gtacaaagag attttcttcg
     6181 accagagcaa gaacggctac gccggctaca ttgacggcgg agccagccag gaagagttct
     6241 acaagttcat caagcccatc ctggaaaaga tggacggcac cgaggaactg ctcgtgaagc
     6301 tgaacagaga ggacctgctg cggaagcagc ggaccttcga caacggcagc atcccccacc
     6361 agatccacct gggagagctg cacgccattc tgcggcggca ggaagatttt tacccattcc
     6421 tgaaggacaa ccgggaaaag atcgagaaga tcctgacctt ccgcatcccc tactacgtgg
     6481 gccctctggc caggggaaac agcagattcg cctggatgac cagaaagagc gaggaaacca
     6541 tcaccccctg gaacttcgag gaagtggtgg acaagggcgc ttccgcccag agcttcatcg
     6601 agcggatgac caacttcgat aagaacctgc ccaacgagaa ggtgctgccc aagcacagcc
     6661 tgctgtacga gtacttcacc gtgtataacg agctgaccaa agtgaaatac gtgaccgagg
     6721 gaatgagaaa gcccgccttc ctgagcggcg agcagaaaaa ggccatcgtg gacctgctgt
     6781 tcaagaccaa ccggaaagtg accgtgaagc agctgaaaga ggactacttc aagaaaatcg
     6841 agtgcttcga ctccgtggaa atctccggcg tggaagatcg gttcaacgcc tccctgggca
     6901 cataccacga tctgctgaaa attatcaagg acaaggactt cctggacaat gaggaaaacg
     6961 aggacattct ggaagatatc gtgctgaccc tgacactgtt tgaggacaga gagatgatcg
     7021 aggaacggct gaaaacctat gcccacctgt tcgacgacaa agtgatgaag cagctgaagc
     7081 ggcggagata caccggctgg ggcaggctga gccggaagct gatcaacggc atccgggaca
     7141 agcagtccgg caagacaatc ctggatttcc tgaagtccga cggcttcgcc aacagaaact
     7201 tcatgcagct gatccacgac gacagcctga cctttaaaga ggacatccag aaagcccagg
     7261 tgtccggcca gggcgatagc ctgcacgagc acattgccaa tctggccggc agccccgcca
     7321 ttaagaaggg catcctgcag acagtgaagg tggtggacga gctcgtgaaa gtgatgggcc
     7381 ggcacaagcc cgagaacatc gtgatcgaaa tggccagaga gaaccagacc acccagaagg
     7441 gacagaagaa cagccgcgag agaatgaagc ggatcgaaga gggcatcaaa gagctgggca
     7501 gccagatcct gaaagaacac cccgtggaaa acacccagct gcagaacgag aagctgtacc
     7561 tgtactacct gcagaatggg cgggatatgt acgtggacca ggaactggac atcaaccggc
     7621 tgtccgacta cgatgtggac catatcgtgc ctcagagctt tctgaaggac gactccatcg
     7681 acaacaaggt gctgaccaga agcgacaaga accggggcaa gagcgacaac gtgccctccg
     7741 aagaggtcgt gaagaagatg aagaactact ggcggcagct gctgaacgcc aagctgatta
     7801 cccagagaaa gttcgacaat ctgaccaagg ccgagagagg cggcctgagc gaactggata
     7861 aggccggctt catcaagaga cagctggtgg aaacccggca gatcacaaag cacgtggcac
     7921 agatcctgga ctcccggatg aacactaagt acgacgagaa tgacaagctg atccgggaag
     7981 tgaaagtgat caccctgaag tccaagctgg tgtccgattt ccggaaggat ttccagtttt
     8041 acaaagtgcg cgagatcaac aactaccacc acgcccacga cgcctacctg aacgccgtcg
     8101 tggga
//
